Addgene plasmid #107197: cmamxA2-GFP
Purpose: Expresses human annexin A2-GFP fusion protein for live cell imaging, all type II Ca2+ binding sites deleted
Depositing lab: Volker Gerke & Ursula Rescher. Publication: Intact Ca(2+)-binding sites are required for targeting of annexin 1 to endosomal membranes in living HeLa cells. Rescher U, Zobiack N, Gerke V. J Cell Sci. 2000 Nov;113 ( Pt 22):3931-8. PubMed 11058080.
Backbone
  Vector backbone: pEGFP-N3
  Backbone manufacturer: Clontech
  Backbone size w/o insert (bp): 4700
  Total vector size (bp): 5700
  Vector type: Mammalian Expression
  Selectable markers: Neomycin (select with G418)
Growth in bacteria
  Bacterial resistance: Kanamycin, 50 μg/mL
  Growth temperature: 37°C
  Growth strain: DH5alpha
  Copy number: Unknown
Gene/Insert
  Gene/Insert name: cmannexin A2 (alt names: Calpactin heavy chain; cmanxA2)
  Species: H. sapiens (human)
  Insert size (bp): 1023
  Mutation: all type II Ca2+ binding sites deleted ( D161A, E246A, D321A); Ala residue 65 in human sequence replaced by Glu found at the corresponding position in the porcine sequence, allowing specific detection by monoclonal anti-AnxA2 antibody H28 (PMID: 3126079).
  GenBank ID: NM_001002857.1
  Entrez Gene: ANXA2 (a.k.a. ANX2, ANX2L4, CAL1H, HEL-S-270, LIP2, LPC2, LPC2D, P36, PAP-IV)
  Promoter: CMV
  Tag / fusion protein: Green Fluorescent Protein (C terminal on insert)
  Cloning method: Restriction Enzyme; 5′ cloning site BglII (not destroyed); 3′ cloning site SalI (not destroyed)
  Sequencing primers: 5′ EGFP-N
Terms and licenses: Academic/Nonprofit Terms; Industry Terms: Not Available to Industry
How to cite: cmamxA2-GFP was a gift from Volker Gerke & Ursula Rescher (Addgene plasmid # 107197 ; http://n2t.net/addgene:107197 ; RRID:Addgene_107197)
