[The description below was written by a language model from this plasmid's Addgene catalogue record and pLannotate feature annotations shown in this document.]
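Description:
cmamxA2-GFP is a mammalian expression plasmid of about 5.7 kb built on the Clontech pEGFP-N3 backbone. It encodes a Ca2+-binding-deficient mutant of human annexin A2 (ANXA2, calpactin heavy chain) fused at its C terminus to EGFP. The roughly 1 kb annexin A2 coding sequence was inserted between the BglII and SalI sites of the multiple cloning site, both of which remain intact. It lies downstream of the human cytomegalovirus immediate early enhancer and promoter and reads through a short linker of residual polylinker into the mammalian codon-optimised EGFP. An SV40 polyadenylation signal terminates the transcript.

The insert carries three substitutions, D161A, E246A and D321A, which the record describes as eliminating all type II Ca2+ binding sites. A fourth change replaces Ala65 with the Glu found at the corresponding position in the porcine protein, so that the expressed protein can be specifically detected with the monoclonal anti-annexin A2 antibody H28.

The plasmid replicates in E. coli from a high-copy ColE1/pUC-type origin and also carries an f1 phage origin. A single Tn5 aminoglycoside phosphotransferase gene (NeoR/KanR) is driven by tandem bacterial (bla) and SV40 early promoters and followed by an HSV TK polyadenylation signal. It confers kanamycin resistance in bacteria and G418 resistance in mammalian cells. The short large T antigen, ble and bGH poly(A) fragments in the annotation are most likely incidental matches to backbone sequence rather than functional elements.

The stated purpose is live-cell imaging of the fusion protein. The mutant would presumably serve to test how far annexin A2 localisation depends on intact Ca2+ binding, although the cited publication concerns annexin 1 targeting to endosomal membranes in HeLa cells.
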