Features (pLannotate 1.2.2; 17 found; start..end, strand, type, name):
      1..304     +  enhancer       CMV enhancer: human cytomegalovirus immediate early enhancer
    305..508     +  promoter       CMV promoter: human cytomegalovirus (CMV) immediate early promoter
    531..554     +  misc_feature   MCS (fragment): multiple cloning site
    555..1571    +  CDS            ANXA2: ANXA2_HUMAN - Also known as ANX2, ANX2L4, CAL1H, LPC2D. Experimental evidence at protein level: Swiss-Prot protein existence level 1. Calcium-regulated membrane-binding protein whose affinity for calcium is greatly enhanced by anionic phospholipids. It binds two calcium ions with high affinity. May be involved in heat-stress response. Inhibits PCSK9-enhanced LDLR degradation, probably reduces PCSK9 protein levels via a translational mechanism but also competes with LDLR for binding with PCSK9 (PubMed:18799458, PubMed:24808179, PubMed:22848640). From Homo sapiens (Human).
   1572..1598    +  misc_feature   MCS (fragment): multiple cloning site
   1608..2327    +  CDS            EGFP: the original enhanced GFP (Yang et al., 1996) mammalian codon-optimized
   2344..2427    +  CDS            large T antigen (fragment): large T antigen from SV40 (simian virus 40)
   2450..2571    +  polyA_signal   SV40 poly(A) signal: SV40 polyadenylation signal
   2605..3033    -  rep_origin     f1 ori (sequence partly withheld): f1 bacteriophage origin of replication; arrow indicates direction of (+) strand synthesis
   3060..3164    +  promoter       AmpR promoter: bla
   3166..3523    +  promoter       SV40 promoter: SV40 enhancer and early promoter
   3558..4352    +  CDS            NeoR/KanR: aminoglycoside phosphotransferase from Tn5; aph(3')-II (or nptII); confers resistance to neomycin, kanamycin, and G418 (Geneticin®)
   4373..4525    +  CDS            ble (fragment): BLE_KLEPN - Experimental evidence at protein level: Swiss-Prot protein existence level 1. Binding protein with a strong affinity to the bleomycin family of antibiotics. Binds to CL990; an antimitotic-antibiotic compound. From Klebsiella pneumoniae.
   4584..4631    +  polyA_signal   HSV TK poly(A) signal: herpes simplex virus thymidine kinase polyadenylation signal (Cole and Stacy, 1985)
   4722..4738    -  polyA_signal   bGH poly(A) signal (fragment): bovine growth hormone polyadenylation signal
   4960..5548    +  rep_origin     ori: high-copy-number ColE1/pMB1/pBR322/pUC origin of replication
   5663..5722    +  enhancer       CMV enhancer (fragment): human cytomegalovirus immediate early enhancer
>Addgene plasmid #107197 | cmamxA2-GFP | addgene full sequence | sequence record 209669 | Addgene NGS Result
CGTTACATAACTTACGGTAAATGGCCCGCCTGGCTGACCGCCCAACGACCCCCGCCCATTGACGTCAATA
ATGACGTATGTTCCCATAGTAACGCCAATAGGGACTTTCCATTGACGTCAATGGGTGGAGTATTTACGGT
AAACTGCCCACTTGGCAGTACATCAAGTGTATCATATGCCAAGTACGCCCCCTATTGACGTCAATGACGG
TAAATGGCCCGCCTGGCATTATGCCCAGTACATGACCTTATGGGACTTTCCTACTTGGCAGTACATCTAC
GTATTAGTCATCGCTATTACCATGGTGATGCGGTTTTGGCAGTACATCAATGGGCGTGGATAGCGGTTTG
ACTCACGGGGATTTCCAAGTCTCCACCCCATTGACGTCAATGGGAGTTTGTTTTGGCACCAAAATCAACG
GGACTTTCCAAAATGTCGTAACAACTCCGCCCCATTGACGCAAATGGGCGGTAGGCGTGTACGGTGGGAG
GTCTATATAAGCAGAGCTGGTTTAGTGAACCGTCAGATCCGCTAGCGCTACCGGACTCAGATCTATGTCT
ACTGTTCACGAAATCCTGTGCAAGCTCAGCTTGGAGGGTGATCACTCTACACCCCCAAGTGCATATGGGT
CTGTCAAAGCCTATACTAACTTTGATGCTGAGCGGGATGCTTTGAACATTGAAACAGCCATCAAGACCAA
AGGTGTGGATGAGGTCACCATTGTCAACATTTTGACCAACCGCAGCAATGAACAGAGACAGGATATTGCC
TTCGCCTACCAGAGAAGGACCAAAAAGGAACTTGCATCAGCACTGAAGTCAGCCTTATCTGGCCACCTGG
AGACGGTGATTTTGGGCCTATTGAAGACACCTGCTCAGTATGACGCTTCTGAGCTAAAGGCTTCCATGAA
GGGGCTGGGAACCGACGAGGACTCTCTCATTGAGATCATCTGCTCCAGAACCAACCAGGAGCTGCAGGAA
ATTAACAGAGTCTACAAGGAAATGTACAAGACTGATCTGGAGAAGGACATTATTTCGGCCACATCTGGTG
ACTTCCGCAAGCTGATGGTTGCCCTGGCAAAGGGTAGAAGAGCAGAGGATGGCTCTGTCATTGATTATGA
ACTGATTGACCAAGATGCTCGGGATCTCTATGACGCTGGAGTGAAGAGGAAAGGAACTGATGTTCCCAAG
TGGATCAGCATCATGACCGAGCGGAGCGTGCCCCACCTCCAGAAAGTATTTGATAGGTACAAGAGTTACA
GCCCTTATGACATGTTGGAAAGCATCAGGAAAGCGGTTAAAGGAGACCTGGAAAATGCTTTCCTGAACCT
GGTTCAGTGCATTCAGAACAAGCCCCTGTATTTTGCTGATCGGCTGTATGACTCCATGAAGGGCAAGGGG
ACGCGAGATAAGGTCCTGATCAGAATCATGGTCTCCCGCAGTGAAGTGGACATGTTGAAAATTAGGTCTG
AGTTCAAGAGAAAGTACGGCAAGTCCCTGTACTATTATATCCAGCAAGCCACTAAGGGCGACTACCAGAA
AGCGCTGCTGTACCTGTGTGGTGGAGATGACGTCGACGGTACCGCGGGCCCGGGATCCATCGCCACCATG
GTGAGCAAGGGCGAGGAGCTGTTCACCGGGGTGGTGCCCATCCTGGTCGAGCTGGACGGCGACGTAAACG
GCCACAAGTTCAGCGTGTCCGGCGAGGGCGAGGGCGATGCCACCTACGGCAAGCTGACCCTGAAGTTCAT
CTGCACCACCGGCAAGCTGCCCGTGCCCTGGCCCACCCTCGTGACCACCCTGACCTACGGCGTGCAGTGC
TTCAGCCGCTACCCCGACCACATGAAGCAGCACGACTTCTTCAAGTCCGCCATGCCCGAAGGCTACGTCC
AGGAGCGCACCATCTTCTTCAAGGACGACGGCAACTACAAGACCCGCGCCGAGGTGAAGTTCGAGGGCGA
CACCCTGGTGAACCGCATCGAGCTGAAGGGCATCGACTTCAAGGAGGACGGCAACATCCTGGGGCACAAG
CTGGAGTACAACTACAACAGCCACAACGTCTATATCATGGCCGACAAGCAGAAGAACGGCATCAAGGTGA
ACTTCAAGATCCGCCACAACATCGAGGACGGCAGCGTGCAGCTCGCCGACCACTACCAGCAGAACACCCC
CATCGGCGACGGCCCCGTGCTGCTGCCCGACAACCACTACCTGAGCACCCAGTCCGCCCTGAGCAAAGAC
CCCAACGAGAAGCGCGATCACATGGTCCTGCTGGAGTTCGTGACCGCCGCCGGGATCACTCTCGGCATGG
ACGAGCTGTACAAGTAAAGCGGCCGCGACTCTAGATCATAATCAGCCATACCACATTTGTAGAGGTTTTA
CTTGCTTTAAAAAACCTCCCACACCTCCCCCTGAACCTGAAACATAAAATGAATGCAATTGTTGTTGTTA
ACTTGTTTATTGCAGCTTATAATGGTTACAAATAAAGCAATAGCATCACAAATTTCACAAATAAAGCATT
TTTTTCACTGCATTCTAGTTGTGGTTTGTCCAAACTCATCAATGTATCTTAAGGCGTAAATTGTAAGCGT
TAATATTTTGTTAAAATTCGCGTTAAATTTTTGTTAAATCAGCTCATTTTTTAACCAATAGGCCGAAATC
GGCAAAATCCCTTATAAATCAAAAGAATAGACCGAGATAGGGT
[37 nt withheld, positions 2704-2740]
AAAGAACGTGGACTCCAACGTCAAAGG
[49 nt withheld, positions 2768-2816]
T
[91 nt withheld, positions 2818-2908]
G
[124 nt withheld, positions 2910-3033]
CAGGTGGCACTTTTCGGGGAAATGTGCGCGGAACCCCTATTTGTTTATTTTTCTAAATACATTCAAATAT
GTATCCGCTCATGAGACAATAACCCTGATAAATGCTTCAATAATATTGAAAAAGGAAGAGTCCTGAGGCG
GAAAGAACCAGCTGTGGAATGTGTGTCAGTTAGGGTGTGGAAAGTCCCCAGGCTCCCCAGCAGGCAGAAG
TATGCAAAGCATGCATCTCAATTAGTCAGCAACCAGGTGTGGAAAGTCCCCAGGCTCCCCAGCAGGCAGA
AGTATGCAAAGCATGCATCTCAATTAGTCAGCAACCATAGTCCCGCCCCTAACTCCGCCCATCCCGCCCC
TAACTCCGCCCAGTTCCGCCCATTCTCCGCCCCATGGCTGACTAATTTTTTTTATTTATGCAGAGGCCGA
GGCCGCCTCGGCCTCTGAGCTATTCCAGAAGTAGTGAGGAGGCTTTTTTGGAGGCCTAGGCTTTTGCAAA
GATCGATCAAGAGACAGGATGAGGATCGTTTCGCATGATTGAACAAGATGGATTGCACGCAGGTTCTCCG
GCCGCTTGGGTGGAGAGGCTATTCGGCTATGACTGGGCACAACAGACAATCGGCTGCTCTGATGCCGCCG
TGTTCCGGCTGTCAGCGCAGGGGCGCCCGGTTCTTTTTGTCAAGACCGACCTGTCCGGTGCCCTGAATGA
ACTGCAAGACGAGGCAGCGCGGCTATCGTGGCTGGCCACGACGGGCGTTCCTTGCGCAGCTGTGCTCGAC
GTTGTCACTGAAGCGGGAAGGGACTGGCTGCTATTGGGCGAAGTGCCGGGGCAGGATCTCCTGTCATCTC
ACCTTGCTCCTGCCGAGAAAGTATCCATCATGGCTGATGCAATGCGGCGGCTGCATACGCTTGATCCGGC
TACCTGCCCATTCGACCACCAAGCGAAACATCGCATCGAGCGAGCACGTACTCGGATGGAAGCCGGTCTT
GTCGATCAGGATGATCTGGACGAAGAGCATCAGGGGCTCGCGCCAGCCGAACTGTTCGCCAGGCTCAAGG
CGAGCATGCCCGACGGCGAGGATCTCGTCGTGACCCATGGCGATGCCTGCTTGCCGAATATCATGGTGGA
AAATGGCCGCTTTTCTGGATTCATCGACTGTGGCCGGCTGGGTGTGGCGGACCGCTATCAGGACATAGCG
TTGGCTACCCGTGATATTGCTGAAGAGCTTGGCGGCGAATGGGCTGACCGCTTCCTCGTGCTTTACGGTA
TCGCCGCTCCCGATTCGCAGCGCATCGCCTTCTATCGCCTTCTTGACGAGTTCTTCTGAGCGGGACTCTG
GGGTTCGAAATGACCGACCAAGCGACGCCCAACCTGCCATCACGAGATTTCGATTCCACCGCCGCCTTCT
ATGAAAGGTTGGGCTTCGGAATCGTTTTCCGGGACGCCGGCTGGATGATCCTCCAGCGCGGGGATCTCAT
GCTGGAGTTCTTCGCCCACCCTAGGGGGAGGCTAACTGAAACACGGAAGGAGACAATACCGGAAGGAACC
CGCGCTATGACGGCAATAAAAAGACAGAATAAAACGCACGGTGTTGGGTCGTTTGTTCATAAACGCGGGG
TTCGGTCCCAGGGCTGGCACTCTGTCGATACCCCACCGAGACCCCATTGGGGCCAATACGCCCGCGTTTC
TTCCTTTTCCCCACCCCACCCCCCAAGTTCGGGTGAAGGCCCAGGGCTCGCAGCCAACGTCGGGGCGGCA
GGCCCTGCCATAGCCTCAGGTTACTCATATATACTTTAGATTGATTTAAAACTTCATTTTTAATTTAAAA
GGATCTAGGTGAAGATCCTTTTTGATAATCTCATGACCAAAATCCCTTAACGTGAGTTTTCGTTCCACTG
AGCGTCAGACCCCGTAGAAAAGATCAAAGGATCTTCTTGAGATCCTTTTTTTCTGCGCGTAATCTGCTGC
TTGCAAACAAAAAAACCACCGCTACCAGCGGTGGTTTGTTTGCCGGATCAAGAGCTACCAACTCTTTTTC
CGAAGGTAACTGGCTTCAGCAGAGCGCAGATACCAAATACTGTTCTTCTAGTGTAGCCGTAGTTAGGCCA
CCACTTCAAGAACTCTGTAGCACCGCCTACATACCTCGCTCTGCTAATCCTGTTACCAGTGGCTGCTGCC
AGTGGCGATAAGTCGTGTCTTACCGGGTTGGACTCAAGACGATAGTTACCGGATAAGGCGCAGCGGTCGG
GCTGAACGGGGGGTTCGTGCACACAGCCCAGCTTGGAGCGAACGACCTACACCGAACTGAGATACCTACA
GCGTGAGCTATGAGAAAGCGCCACGCTTCCCGAAGGGAGAAAGGCGGACAGGTATCCGGTAAGCGGCAGG
GTCGGAACAGGAGAGCGCACGAGGGAGCTTCCAGGGGGAAACGCCTGGTATCTTTATAGTCCTGTCGGGT
TTCGCCACCTCTGACTTGAGCGTCGATTTTTGTGATGCTCGTCAGGGGGGCGGAGCCTATGGAAAAACGC
CAGCAACGCGGCCTTTTTACGGTTCCTGGCCTTTTGCTGGCCTTTTGCTCACATGTTCTTTCCTGCGTTA
TCCCCTGATTCTGTGGATAACCGTATTACCGCCATGCATTAGTTATTAATAGTAATCAATTACGGGGTCA
TTAGTTCATAGCCCATATATGGAGTTCCG
